Addgene plasmid #107487: pCEP4-SERTL406I-myc
Purpose: Mammalian expression plasmid for codon optimized mutant hSERT with internal MYC tag inserted in ECL2, mutation L406I with approximately wildtype activity
Depositing lab: Erik Procko. Depositing organization: University of Illinois at Urbana-Champaign. Publication: Deep Mutagenesis of a Transporter for Uptake of a Non-Native Substrate Identifies Conformationally Dynamic Regions. Young HJ, Chan M, Selvam B, Szymanski SK, Shukla D, Procko E. bioRxiv 2021.04.19.440442 10.1101/2021.04.19.440442.
Backbone
  Vector backbone: pCEP4
  Backbone manufacturer: Invitrogen
  Backbone size w/o insert (bp): 10410
  Vector type: Mammalian Expression
  Selectable markers: Hygromycin
Growth in bacteria
  Bacterial resistance: Ampicillin, 100 μg/mL
  Growth temperature: 37°C
  Growth strain: DH5alpha
  Copy number: High Copy
Gene/Insert
  Gene/Insert name: Serotonin Transporter (SERT) (alt name: SLC6A4)
  Species: H. sapiens (human)
  Insert size (bp): 1985
  Mutation: L406I
  Entrez Gene: SLC6A4 (a.k.a. 5-HTT, 5-HTTLPR, 5HTT, HTT, OCD1, SERT, SERT1, hSERT)
  Promoter: CMV
  Cloning method: Restriction Enzyme; 5′ cloning site NHE1 (not destroyed); 3′ cloning site XHO1 (not destroyed)
  Sequencing primers: 5′ CMV Forward; 3′ EBV Reverse
Terms and licenses: Academic/Nonprofit Terms; Industry Terms: Not Available to Industry
Depositor comments: Please visit https://doi.org/10.1101/2021.04.19.440442 for bioRxiv preprint.
How to cite: pCEP4-SERTL406I-myc was a gift from Erik Procko (Addgene plasmid # 107487 ; http://n2t.net/addgene:107487 ; RRID:Addgene_107487)
