[The description below was written by a language model from this plasmid's Addgene catalogue record and pLannotate feature annotations shown in this document.]
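Description:
pCEP4-SERTL406I-myc is a mammalian expression plasmid built on the Invitrogen pCEP4 episomal backbone and carrying a codon-optimized human serotonin transporter (SERT, SLC6A4). The roughly 2 kb insert was cloned between NheI and XhoI sites, both retained. It sits downstream of the human cytomegalovirus immediate-early enhancer and promoter. On the circular map, the SV40 polyadenylation signal lies just beyond the end of the coding sequence, although the annotation places it on the opposite strand. The transporter carries an internal MYC epitope inserted into extracellular loop 2, which places the tag on the outside of the cell, where it could report surface expression. It also carries the point mutation L406I, which the depositor describes as having approximately wild-type activity.

The backbone provides the Epstein-Barr virus oriP origin together with an EBNA1 coding sequence. Together these allow the plasmid to replicate and persist as an extrachromosomal episome in permissive primate cells rather than requiring integration. Transfected mammalian cells can be selected with hygromycin through a hygromycin B phosphotransferase cassette driven by an HSV thymidine kinase promoter and terminated by the TK poly(A) signal. In E. coli the plasmid is maintained at high copy from a ColE1/pUC-type origin under ampicillin selection (AmpR, β-lactamase). The short annotated fragments of herpesvirus genes, rop, tetracycline resistance and SV40 large T antigen appear to be non-functional remnants flanking the viral and bacterial segments of the backbone. The associated publication is a deep mutagenesis study of transporter uptake of a non-native substrate, so this plasmid appears to be one of the individual SERT variants characterized in that work.
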