Features (pLannotate 1.2.2; 22 found; start..end, strand, type, name):
     14..148     -  polyA_signal   SV40 poly(A) signal: SV40 polyadenylation signal
    171..254     -  CDS            large T antigen (fragment): large T antigen from SV40 (simian virus 40)
    257..297     +  CDS            rop (fragment): Rop protein, which maintains plasmids at low copy number; rop
    409..427     -  misc_feature   MCS (fragment): pUC18/19 multiple cloning site
    873..2662    -  rep_origin     oriP: Epstein-Barr virus oriP replication origin (Yates et al., 2000)
   2663..2881    -  CDS            gL (fragment): GL_EBVB9 - Experimental evidence at protein level: Swiss-Prot protein existence level 1. The heterodimer glycoprotein H-glycoprotein L is required for the fusion of viral and plasma membranes leading to virus entry into the host cell. Acts as a functional inhibitor of gH and maintains gH in an inhibited form. Upon binding to host integrins, gL dissociates from gH leading to activation of the viral fusion glycoproteins gB and gH. Fusion of EBV with B-lymphocytes requires the additional receptor- binding protein gp42, which forms a complex with gH/gL. The heterodimer gH/gL targets also host EPHA
   2964..4889    -  CDS            EBNA1: Epstein-Barr nuclear antigen 1, also known as EBNA-1 crucial for latent viral infection, and for episomal amplification of vectors containing the oriP origin (Okita et al., 2013)
   4927..5271    -  CDS            BRRF2_EBVB9 (fragment): Protein inferred from homology: Swiss-Prot protein existence level 3. From Epstein-Barr virus (strain B95-8) (HHV-4) (Human herpesvirus 4).
   5274..5297    -  promoter       tet promoter (fragment): E. coli promoter for tetracycline efflux protein gene
   5410..5514    +  promoter       AmpR promoter: bla
   5515..6375    +  CDS            AmpR: β-lactamase; bla; confers resistance to ampicillin, carbenicillin, and related antibiotics
   6546..7134    +  rep_origin     ori: high-copy-number ColE1/pMB1/pBR322/pUC origin of replication
   7180..7338    -  CDS            TcR (fragment): tetracycline efflux protein; tet; confers resistance to tetracycline
   7459..7659    -  CDS            MDV035 (fragment): UL24_GAHVM - Protein inferred from homology: Swiss-Prot protein existence level 3. May play a role in the dispersal of host nucleolin from the nucleolus throughout the nucleus leading to a decrease in ribosome biogenesis. From Gallid herpesvirus 2 (strain Chicken/Md5/ATCC VR-987) (GaHV-2) (Marek's disease herpesvirus type 1).
   7648..7710    +  promoter       Mini-TK promoter: minimal herpes simplex virus (HSV) thymidine kinase promoter
   7753..8790    +  CDS            HygR: hygromycin B phosphotransferase confers resistance to hygromycin
   8832..8880    +  polyA_signal   HSV TK poly(A) signal: herpes simplex virus thymidine kinase polyadenylation signal (Cole and Stacy, 1985)
   9080..9304    +  CDS            gH (fragment): GH_HHV11 - Experimental evidence at protein level: Swiss-Prot protein existence level 1. The heterodimer glycoprotein H-glycoprotein L is required for the fusion of viral and plasma membranes leading to virus entry into the host cell. Following initial binding to host receptor, membrane fusion is mediated by the fusion machinery composed of gB and the heterodimer gH/gL. May also be involved in the fusion between the virion envelope and the outer nuclear membrane during virion morphogenesis. From Human herpesvirus 1 (strain 17) (HHV-1) (Human herpes simplex virus 1).
   9335..9360    -  CDS            bla(M) (fragment): β-lactamase lacking the signal sequence; bla(M); allows cytosolic expression of β-lactamase
   9534..9913    +  enhancer       CMV enhancer: human cytomegalovirus immediate early enhancer
   9915..10114   +  promoter       CMV promoter: human cytomegalovirus (CMV) immediate early promoter
  10172..12133   +  CDS            SLC6A4: SC6A4_HUMAN - Also known as HTT, SERT. Experimental evidence at protein level: Swiss-Prot protein existence level 1. Serotonin transporter whose primary function in the central nervous system involves the regulation of serotonergic signaling via transport of serotonin molecules from the synaptic cleft back into the pre-synaptic terminal for re-utilization. Plays a key role in mediating regulation of the availability of serotonin to other receptors of serotonergic systems. Terminates the action of serotonin and recycles it in a sodium-dependent manner. From Homo sapiens (Human).
>Addgene plasmid #107487 | pCEP4-SERTL406I-myc | depositor full sequence | sequence record 205677 | pCEP4-SERTL406I-myc sequence 12145 bps
GCCGGCAAGGCCGGATCCAGACATGATAAGATACATTGATGAGTTTGGACAAACCACAACTAGAATGCAG
TGAAAAAAATGCTTTATTTGTGAAATTTGTGATGCTATTGCTTTATTTGTAACCATTATAAGCTGCAATA
AACAAGTTAACAACAACAATTGCATTCATTTTATGTTTCAGGTTCAGGGGGAGGTGTGGGAGGTTTTTTA
AAGCAAGTAAAACCTCTACAAATGTGGTATGGCTGATTATGATCCGGCTGCCTCGCGCGTTTCGGTGATG
ACGGTGAAAACCTCTGACACATGCAGCTCCCGGAGACGGTCACAGCTTGTCTGTAAGCGGATGCCGGGAG
CAGACAAGCCCGTCAGGGCGCGTCAGCGGGTGTTGGCGGGTGTCGGGGCGCAGCCATGAGGTCGACTCTA
GAGGATCGATCCCCGCCCCGGACGAACTAAACCTGACTACGACATCTCTGCCCCTTCTTCGCGGGGCAGT
GCATGTAATCCCTTCAGTTGGTTGGTACAACTTGCCAACTGGGCCCTGTTCCACATGTGACACGGGGGGG
GACCAAACACAAAGGGGTTCTCTGACTGTAGTTGACATCCTTATAAATGGATGTGCACATTTGCCAACAC
TGAGTGGCTTTCATCCTGGAGCAGACTTTGCAGTCTGTGGACTGCAACACAACATTGCCTTTATGTGTAA
CTCTTGGCTGAAGCTCTTACACCAATGCTGGGGGACATGTACCTCCCAGGGGCCCAGGAAGACTACGGGA
GGCTACACCAACGTCAATCAGAGGGGCCTGTGTAGCTACCGATAAGCGGACCCTCAAGAGGGCATTAGCA
ATAGTGTTTATAAGGCCCCCTTGTTAACCCTAAACGGGTAGCATATGCTTCCCGGGTAGTAGTATATACT
ATCCAGACTAACCCTAATTCAATAGCATATGTTACCCAACGGGAAGCATATGCTATCGAATTAGGGTTAG
TAAAAGGGTCCTAAGGAACAGCGATATCTCCCACCCCATGAGCTGTCACGGTTTTATTTACATGGGGTCA
GGATTCCACGAGGGTAGTGAACCATTTTAGTCACAAGGGCAGTGGCTGAAGATCAAGGAGCGGGCAGTGA
ACTCTCCTGAATCTTCGCCTGCTTCTTCATTCTCCTTCGTTTAGCTAATAGAATAACTGCTGAGTTGTGA
ACAGTAAGGTGTATGTGAGGTGCTCGAAAACAAGGTTTCAGGTGACGCCCCCAGAATAAAATTTGGACGG
GGGGTTCAGTGGTGGCATTGTGCTATGACACCAATATAACCCTCACAAACCCCTTGGGCAATAAATACTA
GTGTAGGAATGAAACATTCTGAATATCTTTAACAATAGAAATCCATGGGGTGGGGACAAGCCGTAAAGAC
TGGATGTCCATCTCACACGAATTTATGGCTATGGGCAACACATAATCCTAGTGCAATATGATACTGGGGT
TATTAAGATGTGTCCCAGGCAGGGACCAAGACAGGTGAACCATGTTGTTACACTCTATTTGTAACAAGGG
GAAAGAGAGTGGACGCCGACAGCAGCGGACTCCACTGGTTGTCTCTAACACCCCCGAAAATTAAACGGGG
CTCCACGCCAATGGGGCCCATAAACAAAGACAAGTGGCCACTCTTTTTTTTGAAATTGTGGAGTGGGGGC
ACGCGTCAGCCCCCACACGCCGCCCTGCGGTTTTGGACTGTAAAATAAGGGTGTAATAACTTGGCTGATT
GTAACCCCGCTAACCACTGCGGTCAAACCACTTGCCCACAAAACCACTAATGGCACCCCGGGGAATACCT
GCATAAGTAGGTGGGCGGGCCAAGATAGGGGCGCGATTGCTGCGATCTGGAGGACAAATTACACACACTT
GCGCCTGAGCGCCAAGCACAGGGTTGTTGGTCCTCATATTCACGAGGTCGCTGAGAGCACGGTGGGCTAA
TGTTGCCATGGGTAGCATATACTACCCAAATATCTGGATAGCATATGCTATCCTAATCTATATCTGGGTA
GCATAGGCTATCCTAATCTATATCTGGGTAGCATATGCTATCCTAATCTATATCTGGGTAGTATATGCTA
TCCTAATTTATATCTGGGTAGCATAGGCTATCCTAATCTATATCTGGGTAGCATATGCTATCCTAATCTA
TATCTGGGTAGTATATGCTATCCTAATCTGTATCCGGGTAGCATATGCTATCCTAATAGAGATTAGGGTA
GTATATGCTATCCTAATTTATATCTGGGTAGCATATACTACCCAAATATCTGGATAGCATATGCTATCCT
AATCTATATCTGGGTAGCATATGCTATCCTAATCTATATCTGGGTAGCATAGGCTATCCTAATCTATATC
TGGGTAGCATATGCTATCCTAATCTATATCTGGGTAGTATATGCTATCCTAATTTATATCTGGGTAGCAT
AGGCTATCCTAATCTATATCTGGGTAGCATATGCTATCCTAATCTATATCTGGGTAGTATATGCTATCCT
AATCTGTATCCGGGTAGCATATGCTATCCTCATGCATATACAGTCAGCATATGATACCCAGTAGTAGAGT
GGGAGTGCTATCCTTTGCATATGCCGCCACCTCCCAAGGGGGCGTGAATTTTCGCTGCTTGTCCTTTTCC
TGCTGGTTGCTCCCATTCTTAGGTGAATTTAAGGAGGCCAGGCTAAAGCCGTCGCATGTCTGATTGCTCA
CCAGGTAAATGTCGCTAATGTTTTCCAACGCGAGAAGGTGTTGAGCGCGGAGCTGAGTGACGTGACAACA
TGGGTATGCCCAATTGCCCCATGTTGGGAGGACGAAAATGGTGACAAGACAGATGGCCAGAAATACACCA
ACAGCACGCATGATGTCTACTGGGGATTTATTCTTTAGTGCGGGGGAATACACGGCTTTTAATACGATTG
AGGGCGTCTCCTAACAAGTTACATCACTCCTGCCCTTCCTCACCCTCATCTCCATCACCTCCTTCATCTC
CGTCATCTCCGTCATCACCCTCCGCGGCAGCCCCTTCCACCATAGGTGGAAACCAGGGAGGCAAATCTAC
TCCATCGTCAAAGCTGCACACAGTCACCCTGATATTGCAGGTAGGAGCGGGCTTTGTCATAACAAGGTCC
TTAATCGCATCCTTCAAAACCTCAGCAAATATATGAGTTTGTAAAAAGACCATGAAATAACAGACAATGG
ACTCCCTTAGCGGGCCAGGTTGTGGGCCGGGTCCAGGGGCCATTCCAAAGGGGAGACGACTCAATGGTGT
AAGACGACATTGTGGAATAGCAAGGGCAGTTCCTCGCCTTAGGTTGTAAAGGGAGGTCTTACTACCTCCA
TATACGAACACACCGGCGACCCAAGTTCCTTCGTCGGTAGTCCTTTCTACGTGACTCCTAGCCAGGAGAG
CTCTTAAACCTTCTGCAATGTTCTCAAATTTCGGGTTGGAACCTCCTTGACCACGATGCTTTCCAAACCA
CCCTCCTTTTTTGCGCCTGCCTCCATCACCCTGACCCCGGGGTCCAGTGCTTGGGCCTTCTCCTGGGTCA
TCTGCGGGGCCCTGCTCTATCGCTCCCGGGGGCACGTCAGGCTCACCATCTGGGCCACCTTCTTGGTGGT
ATTCAAAATAATCGGCTTCCCCTACAGGGTGGAAAAATGGCCTTCTACCTGGAGGGGGCCTGCGCGGTGG
AGACCCGGATGATGATGACTGACTACTGGGACTCCTGGGCCTCTTTTCTCCACGTCCACGACCTCTCCCC
CTGGCTCTTTCACGACTTCCCCCCCTGGCTCTTTCACGTCCTCTACCCCGGCGGCCTCCACTACCTCCTC
GACCCCGGCCTCCACTACCTCCTCGACCCCGGCCTCCACTGCCTCCTCGACCCCGGCCTCCACCTCCTGC
TCCTGCCCCTCCTGCTCCTGCCCCTCCTCCTGCTCCTGCCCCTCCTGCCCCTCCTGCTCCTGCCCCTCCT
GCCCCTCCTGCTCCTGCCCCTCCTGCCCCTCCTGCTCCTGCCCCTCCTGCCCCTCCTCCTGCTCCTGCCC
CTCCTGCCCCTCCTCCTGCTCCTGCCCCTCCTGCCCCTCCTGCTCCTGCCCCTCCTGCCCCTCCTGCTCC
TGCCCCTCCTGCCCCTCCTGCTCCTGCCCCTCCTGCTCCTGCCCCTCCTGCTCCTGCCCCTCCTGCTCCT
GCCCCTCCTGCCCCTCCTGCCCCTCCTCCTGCTCCTGCCCCTCCTGCTCCTGCCCCTCCTGCCCCTCCTG
CCCCTCCTGCTCCTGCCCCTCCTCCTGCTCCTGCCCCTCCTGCCCCTCCTGCCCCTCCTCCTGCTCCTGC
CCCTCCTGCCCCTCCTCCTGCTCCTGCCCCTCCTCCTGCTCCTGCCCCTCCTGCCCCTCCTGCCCCTCCT
CCTGCTCCTGCCCCTCCTGCCCCTCCTCCTGCTCCTGCCCCTCCTCCTGCTCCTGCCCCTCCTGCCCCTC
CTGCCCCTCCTCCTGCTCCTGCCCCTCCTCCTGCTCCTGCCCCTCCTGCCCCTCCTGCCCCTCCTGCCCC
TCCTCCTGCTCCTGCCCCTCCTCCTGCTCCTGCCCCTCCTGCTCCTGCCCCTCCCGCTCCTGCTCCTGCT
CCTGTTCCACCGTGGGTCCCTTTGCAGCCAATGCAACTTGGACGTTTTTGGGGTCTCCGGACACCATCTC
TATGTCTTGGCCCTGATCCTGAGCCGCCCGGGGCTCCTGGTCTTCCGCCTCCTCGTCCTCGTCCTCTTCC
CCGTCCTCGTCCATGGTTATCACCCCCTCTTCTTTGAGGTCCACTGCCGCCGGAGCCTTCTGGTCCAGAT
GTGTCTCCCTTCTCTCCTAGGCCATTTCCAGGTCCTGTACCTGGCCCCTCGTCAGACATGATTCACACTA
AAAGAGATCAATAGACATCTTTATTAGACGACGCTCAGTGAATACAGGGAGTGCAGACTCCTGCCCCCTC
CAACAGCCCCCCCACCCTCATCCCCTTCATGGTCGCTGTCAGACAGATCCAGGTCTGAAAATTCCCCATC
CTCCGAACCATCCTCGTCCTCATCACCAATTACTCGCAGCCCGGAAAACTCCCGCTGAACATCCTCAAGA
TTTGCGTCCTGAGCCTCAAGCCAGGCCTCAAATTCCTCGTCCCCCTTTTTGCTGGACGGTAGGGATGGGG
ATTCTCGGGACCCCTCCTCTTCCTCTTCAAGGTCACCAGACAGAGATGCTACTGGGGCAACGGAAGAAAA
GCTGGGTGCGGCCTGTGAGGATCAGCTTATCGATGATAAGCTGTCAAACATGAGAATTCTTGAAGACGAA
AGGGCCTCGTGATACGCCTATTTTTATAGGTTAATGTCATGATAATAATGGTTTCTTAGACGTCAGGTGG
CACTTTTCGGGGAAATGTGCGCGGAACCCCTATTTGTTTATTTTTCTAAATACATTCAAATATGTATCCG
CTCATGAGACAATAACCCTGATAAATGCTTCAATAATATTGAAAAAGGAAGAGTATGAGTATTCAACATT
TCCGTGTCGCCCTTATTCCCTTTTTTGCGGCATTTTGCCTTCCTGTTTTTGCTCACCCAGAAACGCTGGT
GAAAGTAAAAGATGCTGAAGATCAGTTGGGTGCACGAGTGGGTTACATCGAACTGGATCTCAACAGCGGT
AAGATCCTTGAGAGTTTTCGCCCCGAAGAACGTTTTCCAATGATGAGCACTTTTAAAGTTCTGCTATGTG
GCGCGGTATTATCCCGTGTTGACGCCGGGCAAGAGCAACTCGGTCGCCGCATACACTATTCTCAGAATGA
CTTGGTTGAGTACTCACCAGTCACAGAAAAGCATCTTACGGATGGCATGACAGTAAGAGAATTATGCAGT
GCTGCCATAACCATGAGTGATAACACTGCGGCCAACTTACTTCTGACAACGATCGGAGGACCGAAGGAGC
TAACCGCTTTTTTGCACAACATGGGGGATCATGTAACTCGCCTTGATCGTTGGGAACCGGAGCTGAATGA
AGCCATACCAAACGACGAGCGTGACACCACGATGCCTGCAGCAATGGCAACAACGTTGCGCAAACTATTA
ACTGGCGAACTACTTACTCTAGCTTCCCGGCAACAATTAATAGACTGGATGGAGGCGGATAAAGTTGCAG
GACCACTTCTGCGCTCGGCCCTTCCGGCTGGCTGGTTTATTGCTGATAAATCTGGAGCCGGTGAGCGTGG
GTCTCGCGGTATCATTGCAGCACTGGGGCCAGATGGTAAGCCCTCCCGTATCGTAGTTATCTACACGACG
GGGAGTCAGGCAACTATGGATGAACGAAATAGACAGATCGCTGAGATAGGTGCCTCACTGATTAAGCATT
GGTAACTGTCAGACCAAGTTTACTCATATATACTTTAGATTGATTTAAAACTTCATTTTTAATTTAAAAG
GATCTAGGTGAAGATCCTTTTTGATAATCTCATGACCAAAATCCCTTAACGTGAGTTTTCGTTCCACTGA
GCGTCAGACCCCGTAGAAAAGATCAAAGGATCTTCTTGAGATCCTTTTTTTCTGCGCGTAATCTGCTGCT
TGCAAACAAAAAAACCACCGCTACCAGCGGTGGTTTGTTTGCCGGATCAAGAGCTACCAACTCTTTTTCC
GAAGGTAACTGGCTTCAGCAGAGCGCAGATACCAAATACTGTCCTTCTAGTGTAGCCGTAGTTAGGCCAC
CACTTCAAGAACTCTGTAGCACCGCCTACATACCTCGCTCTGCTAATCCTGTTACCAGTGGCTGCTGCCA
GTGGCGATAAGTCGTGTCTTACCGGGTTGGACTCAAGACGATAGTTACCGGATAAGGCGCAGCGGTCGGG
CTGAACGGGGGGTTCGTGCACACAGCCCAGCTTGGAGCGAACGACCTACACCGAACTGAGATACCTACAG
CGTGAGCTATGAGAAAGCGCCACGCTTCCCGAAGGGAGAAAGGCGGACAGGTATCCGGTAAGCGGCAGGG
TCGGAACAGGAGAGCGCACGAGGGAGCTTCCAGGGGGAAACGCCTGGTATCTTTATAGTCCTGTCGGGTT
TCGCCACCTCTGACTTGAGCGTCGATTTTTGTGATGCTCGTCAGGGGGGCGGAGCCTATGGAAAAACGCC
AGCAACGCGGCCTTTTTACGGTTCCTGGCCTTTTGCTGGCCTTGAAGCTGTCCCTGATGGTCGTCATCTA
CCTGCCTGGACAGCATGGCCTGCAACGCGGGCATCCCGATGCCGCCGGAAGCGAGAAGAATCATAATGGG
GAAGGCCATCCAGCCTCGCGTCGCGAACGCCAGCAAGACGTAGCCCAGCGCGTCGGCCCCGAGATGCGCC
GCGTGCGGCTGCTGGAGATGGCGGACGCGATGGATATGTTCTGCCAAGGGTTGGTTTGCGCATTCACAGT
TCTCCGCAAGAATTGATTGGCTCCAATTCTTGGAGTGGTGAATCCGTTAGCGAGGTGCCGCCCTGCTTCA
TCCCCGTGGCCCGTTGCTCGCGTTTGCTGGCGGTGTCCCCGGAAGAAATATATTTGCATGTCTTTAGTTC
TATGATGACACAAACCCCGCCCAGCGTCTTGTCATTGGCGAATTCGAACACGCAGATGCAGTCGGGGCGG
CGCGGTCCGAGGTCCACTTCGCATATTAAGGTGACGCGTGTGGCCTCGAACACCGAGCGACCCTGCAGCG
ACCCGCTTAACAGCGTCAACAGCGTGCCGCAGATCCCGGGGGGCAATGAGATATGAAAAAGCCTGAACTC
ACCGCGACGTCTGTCGAGAAGTTTCTGATCGAAAAGTTCGACAGCGTCTCCGACCTGATGCAGCTCTCGG
AGGGCGAAGAATCTCGTGCTTTCAGCTTCGATGTAGGAGGGCGTGGATATGTCCTGCGGGTAAATAGCTG
CGCCGATGGTTTCTACAAAGATCGTTATGTTTATCGGCACTTTGCATCGGCCGCGCTCCCGATTCCGGAA
GTGCTTGACATTGGGGAATTCAGCGAGAGCCTGACCTATTGCATCTCCCGCCGTGCACAGGGTGTCACGT
TGCAAGACCTGCCTGAAACCGAACTGCCCGCTGTTCTGCAGCCGGTCGCGGAGGCCATGGATGCGATCGC
TGCGGCCGATCTTAGCCAGACGAGCGGGTTCGGCCCATTCGGACCGCAAGGAATCGGTCAATACACTACA
TGGCGTGATTTCATATGCGCGATTGCTGATCCCCATGTGTATCACTGGCAAACTGTGATGGACGACACCG
TCAGTGCGTCCGTCGCGCAGGCTCTCGATGAGCTGATGCTTTGGGCCGAGGACTGCCCCGAAGTCCGGCA
CCTCGTGCACGCGGATTTCGGCTCCAACAATGTCCTGACGGACAATGGCCGCATAACAGCGGTCATTGAC
TGGAGCGAGGCGATGTTCGGGGATTCCCAATACGAGGTCGCCAACATCTTCTTCTGGAGGCCGTGGTTGG
CTTGTATGGAGCAGCAGACGCGCTACTTCGAGCGGAGGCATCCGGAGCTTGCAGGATCGCCGCGGCTCCG
GGCGTATATGCTCCGCATTGGTCTTGACCAACTCTATCAGAGCTTGGTTGACGGCAATTTCGATGATGCA
GCTTGGGCGCAGGGTCGATGCGACGCAATCGTCCGATCCGGAGCCGGGACTGTCGGGCGTACACAAATCG
CCCGCAGAAGCGCGGCCGTCTGGACCGATGGCTGTGTAGAAGTACTCGCCGATAGTGGAAACCGACGCCC
CAGCACTCGTCCGGATCGGGAGATGGGGGAGGCTAACTGAAACACGGAAGGAGACAATACCGGAAGGAAC
CCGCGCTATGACGGCAATAAAAAGACAGAATAAAACGCACGGGTGTTGGGTCGTTTGTTCATAAACGCGG
GGTTCGGTCCCAGGGCTGGCACTCTGTCGATACCCCACCGAGACCCCATTGGGGCCAATACGCCCGCGTT
TCTTCCTTTTCCCCACCCCACCCCCCAAGTTCGGGTGAAGGCCCAGGGCTCGCAGCCAACGTCGGGGCGG
CAGGCCCTGCCATAGCCACTGGCCCCGTGGGTTAGGGACGGGGTCCCCCATGGGGAATGGTTTATGGTTC
GTGGGGGTTATTATTTTGGGCGTTGCGTGGGGTCAGGTCCACGACTGGACTGAGCAGACAGACCCATGGT
TTTTGGATGGCCTGGGCATGGACCGCATGTACTGGCGCGACACGAACACCGGGCGTCTGTGGCTGCCAAA
CACCCCCGACCCCCAAAAACCACCGCGCGGATTTCTGGCGTGCCAAGCTAGTCGACCAATTCTCATGTTT
GACAGCTTATCATCGCAGATCCGGGCAACGTTGTTGCCATTGCTGCAGGCGCAGAACTGGTAGGTATGGA
AGATCTATACATTGAATCAATATTGGCAATTAGCCATATTAGTCATTGGTTATATAGCATAAATCAATAT
TGGCTATTGGCCATTGCATACGTTGTATCTATATCATAATATGTACATTTATATTGGCTCATGTCCAATA
TGACCGCCATGTTGACATTGATTATTGACTAGTTATTAATAGTAATCAATTACGGGGTCATTAGTTCATA
GCCCATATATGGAGTTCCGCGTTACATAACTTACGGTAAATGGCCCGCCTGGCTGACCGCCCAACGACCC
CCGCCCATTGACGTCAATAATGACGTATGTTCCCATAGTAACGCCAATAGGGACTTTCCATTGACGTCAA
TGGGTGGAGTATTTACGGTAAACTGCCCACTTGGCAGTACATCAAGTGTATCATATGCCAAGTCCGCCCC
CTATTGACGTCAATGACGGTAAATGGCCCGCCTGGCATTATGCCCAGTACATGACCTTACGGGACTTTCC
TACTTGGCAGTACATCTACGTATTAGTCATCGCTATTACCATGGTGATGCGGTTTTGGCAGTACACCAAT
GGGCGTGGATAGCGGTTTGACTCACGGGGATTTCCAAGTCTCCACCCCATTGACGTCAATGGGAGTTTGT
TTTGGCACCAAAATCAACGGGACTTTCCAAAATGTCGTAATAACCCCGCCCCGTTGACGCAAATGGGCGG
TAGGCGTGTACGGTGGGAGGTCTATATAAGCAGAGCTCGTTTAGTGAACCGTCAGATCTCTAGAAGCTGG
GTACCAGCTGCTAGCGCCACCATGGAGACCACCCCCCTGAACAGTCAAAAGCAACTCTCTGCCTGTGAGG
ATGGAGAGGACTGTCAGGAGAATGGCGTTCTTCAAAAGGTTGTACCCACCCCTGGAGATAAGGTGGAAAG
CGGCCAGATTTCCAACGGCTACAGCGCCGTGCCATCACCTGGAGCCGGGGATGATACACGGCACAGCATT
CCCGCAACCACCACGACACTGGTTGCAGAGCTTCACCAGGGCGAGAGGGAGACGTGGGGCAAAAAGGTAG
ATTTTCTGCTTTCCGTGATCGGTTACGCGGTCGATCTGGGGAACGTGTGGAGGTTCCCTTACATTTGTTA
CCAAAACGGAGGGGGTGCCTTCTTGCTGCCCTACACAATTATGGCGATTTTTGGGGGTATCCCGCTCTTC
TACATGGAACTGGCCTTGGGTCAGTACCACCGGAACGGCTGCATTAGCATTTGGCGCAAGATATGCCCCA
TTTTCAAGGGAATCGGATACGCAATCTGTATAATCGCGTTCTATATTGCATCATATTACAACACCATCAT
GGCCTGGGCCCTTTATTACTTGATCAGCAGTTTCACCGACCAATTGCCGTGGACGAGCTGTAAGAACTCA
TGGAATACCGGGAACTGTACCAACTACTTCTCTGAGGACAGCTCAGGAGGTAGCGGGGGTGAACAGAAGC
TGATTAGCGAGGAGGACTTGGGCAGTCCAGGCGGAAGCGGCAACATCACTTGGACACTCCATAGTACGAG
CCCCGCAGAGGAGTTTTACACCAGGCACGTACTGCAGATTCATAGGAGCAAGGGTCTGCAAGACCTGGGC
GGTATTAGCTGGCAGCTCGCATTGTGCATAATGTTGATCTTTACGGTGATCTATTTCTCTATCTGGAAGG
GAGTAAAGACATCCGGCAAGGTGGTGTGGGTGACGGCGACCTTCCCCTACATTATACTCAGCGTGTTGTT
GGTGAGGGGGGCAACCCTGCCTGGGGCCTGGCGAGGCGTGCTGTTCTATCTCAAGCCAAACTGGCAGAAG
CTTCTTGAAACCGGAGTGTGGATCGACGCGGCCGCGCAAATCTTCTTTTCCCTCGGTCCCGGCTTCGGGG
TCCTTCTGGCATTCGCAAGCTACAACAAGTTCAACAATAACTGCTACCAGGACGCCCTCGTGACAAGTGT
AGTGAACTGCATGACCTCTTTCGTGAGCGGGTTTGTGATCTTCACAGTACTCGGATATATGGCTGAGATG
AGGAACGAAGATGTTAGTGAGGTTGCCAAAGACGCTGGCCCGAGCCTGATCTTCATCACATACGCCGAGG
CTATCGCGAACATGCCCGCATCTACTTTCTTCGCCATCATCTTTTTCCTGATGCTGATAACCCTTGGGCT
GGATAGCACCTTCGCCGGACTGGAGGGTGTCATCACTGCCGTTCTCGACGAGTTCCCCCATGTGTGGGCC
AAGCGACGGGAAAGGTTCGTGCTGGCCGTCGTAATCACATGCTTCTTCGGCTCACTGGTGACCCTTACCT
TTGGCGGTGCGTACGTGGTCAAGCTGCTCGAAGAGTACGCCACTGGACCGGCGGTTCTGACCGTGGCATT
GATCGAGGCCGTGGCCGTAAGCTGGTTTTACGGCATCACGCAGTTCTGTAGGGACGTGAAAGAGATGCTG
GGCTTTTCTCCCGGTTGGTTTTGGAGGATTTGTTGGGTAGCAATTAGCCCCCTGTTTCTCCTTTTCATTA
TTTGCTCTTTTCTGATGTCTCCACCGCAGCTCCGACTGTTTCAGTACAACTACCCCTACTGGTCAATTAT
CCTGGGCTATTGTATCGGCACCTCAAGTTTCATCTGCATCCCCACATACATCGCATACAGACTGATAATT
ACGCCCGGTACTTTTAAGGAGCGAATCATTAAAAGCATAACCCCCGAAACCCCCACCGAGATCCCTTGTG
GCGATATAAGACTCAATGCGGTCTAATAGCTCGAG
