>Addgene plasmid #107487 | pCEP4-SERTL406I-myc | addgene partial sequence | sequence record 205676 | Addgene Partial NGS Result
TTCCACCGTGGGTCCCTTTGCAGCCAATGCAACTTGGACGTTTTTGGGGTCTCCGGACACCATCTCTATG
TCTTGGCCCTGATCCTGAGCCGCCCGGGGCTCCTGGTCTTCCGCCTCCTCGTCCTCGTCCTCTTCCCCGT
CCTCGTCCATGGTTATCACCCCCTCTTCTTTGAGGTCCACTGCCGCCGGAGCCTTCTGGTCCAGATGTGT
CTCCCTTCTCTCCTAGGCCATTTCCAGGTCCTGTACCTGGCCCCTCGTCAGACATGATTCACACTAAAAG
AGATCAATAGACATCTTTATTAGACGACGCTCAGTGAATACAGGGAGTGCAGACTCCTGCCCCCTCCAAC
AGCCCCCCCACCCTCATCCCCTTCATGGTCGCTGTCAGACAGATCCAGGTCTGAAAATTCCCCATCCTCC
GAACCATCCTCGTCCTCATCACCAATTACTCGCAGCCCGGAAAACTCCCGCTGAACATCCTCAAGATTTG
CGTCCTGAGCCTCAAGCCAGGCCTCAAATTCCTCGTCCCCCTTTTTGCTGGACGGTAGGGATGGGGATTC
TCGGGACCCCTCCTCTTCCTCTTCAAGGTCACCAGACAGAGATGCTACTGGGGCAACGGAAGAAAAGCTG
GGTGCGGCCTGTGAGGATCAGCTTATCGATGATAAGCTGTCAAACATGAGAATTCTTGAAGACGAAAGGG
CCTCGTGATACGCCTATTTTTATAGGTTAATGTCATGATAATAATGGTTTCTTAGACGTCAGGTGGCACT
TTTCGGGGAAATGTGCGCGGAACCCCTATTTGTTTATTTTTCTAAATACATTCAAATATGTATCCGCTCA
TGAGACAATAACCCTGATAAATGCTTCAATAATATTGAAAAAGGAAGAGTATGAGTATTCAACATTTCCG
TGTCGCCCTTATTCCCTTTTTTGCGGCATTTTGCCTTCCTGTTTTTGCTCACCCAGAAACGCTGGTGAAA
GTAAAAGATGCTGAAGATCAGTTGGGTGCACGAGTGGGTTACATCGAACTGGATCTCAACAGCGGTAAGA
TCCTTGAGAGTTTTCGCCCCGAAGAACGTTTTCCAATGATGAGCACTTTTAAAGTTCTGCTATGTGGCGC
GGTATTATCCCGTGTTGACGCCGGGCAAGAGCAACTCGGTCGCCGCATACACTATTCTCAGAATGACTTG
GTTGAGTACTCACCAGTCACAGAAAAGCATCTTACGGATGGCATGACAGTAAGAGAATTATGCAGTGCTG
CCATAACCATGAGTGATAACACTGCGGCCAACTTACTTCTGACAACGATCGGAGGACCGAAGGAGCTAAC
CGCTTTTTTGCACAACATGGGGGATCATGTAACTCGCCTTGATCGTTGGGAACCGGAGCTGAATGAAGCC
ATACCAAACGACGAGCGTGACACCACGATGCCTGCAGCAATGGCAACAACGTTGCGCAAACTATTAACTG
GCGAACTACTTACTCTAGCTTCCCGGCAACAATTAATAGACTGGATGGAGGCGGATAAAGTTGCAGGACC
ACTTCTGCGCTCGGCCCTTCCGGCTGGCTGGTTTATTGCTGATAAATCTGGAGCCGGTGAGCGTGGGTCT
CGCGGTATCATTGCAGCACTGGGGCCAGATGGTAAGCCCTCCCGTATCGTAGTTATCTACACGACGGGGA
GTCAGGCAACTATGGATGAACGAAATAGACAGATCGCTGAGATAGGTGCCTCACTGATTAAGCATTGGTA
ACTGTCAGACCAAGTTTACTCATATATACTTTAGATTGATTTAAAACTTCATTTTTAATTTAAAAGGATC
TAGGTGAAGATCCTTTTTGATAATCTCATGACCAAAATCCCTTAACGTGAGTTTTCGTTCCACTGAGCGT
CAGACCCCGTAGAAAAGATCAAAGGATCTTCTTGAGATCCTTTTTTTCTGCGCGTAATCTGCTGCTTGCA
AACAAAAAAACCACCGCTACCAGCGGTGGTTTGTTTGCCGGATCAAGAGCTACCAACTCTTTTTCCGAAG
GTAACTGGCTTCAGCAGAGCGCAGATACCAAATACTGTCCTTCTAGTGTAGCCGTAGTTAGGCCACCACT
TCAAGAACTCTGTAGCACCGCCTACATACCTCGCTCTGCTAATCCTGTTACCAGTGGCTGCTGCCAGTGG
CGATAAGTCGTGTCTTACCGGGTTGGACTCAAGACGATAGTTACCGGATAAGGCGCAGCGGTCGGGCTGA
ACGGGGGGTTCGTGCACACAGCCCAGCTTGGAGCGAACGACCTACACCGAACTGAGATACCTACAGCGTG
AGCTATGAGAAAGCGCCACGCTTCCCGAAGGGAGAAAGGCGGACAGGTATCCGGTAAGCGGCAGGGTCGG
AACAGGAGAGCGCACGAGGGAGCTTCCAGGGGGAAACGCCTGGTATCTTTATAGTCCTGTCGGGTTTCGC
CACCTCTGACTTGAGCGTCGATTTTTGTGATGCTCGTCAGGGGGGCGGAGCCTATGGAAAAACGCCAGCA
ACGCGGCCTTTTTACGGTTCCTGGCCTTTTGCTGGCCTTGAAGCTGTCCCTGATGGTCGTCATCTACCTG
CCTGGACAGCATGGCCTGCAACGCGGGCATCCCGATGCCGCCGGAAGCGAGAAGAATCATAATGGGGAAG
GCCATCCAGCCTCGCGTCGCGAACGCCAGCAAGACGTAGCCCAGCGCGTCGGCCCCGAGATGCGCCGCGT
GCGGCTGCTGGAGATGGCGGACGCGATGGATATGTTCTGCCAAGGGTTGGTTTGCGCATTCACAGTTCTC
CGCAAGAATTGATTGGCTCCAATTCTTGGAGTGGTGAATCCGTTAGCGAGGTGCCGCCCTGCTTCATCCC
CGTGGCCCGTTGCTCGCGTTTGCTGGCGGTGTCCCCGGAAGAAATATATTTGCATGTCTTTAGTTCTATG
ATGACACAAACCCCGCCCAGCGTCTTGTCATTGGCGAATTCGAACACGCAGATGCAGTCGGGGCGGCGCG
GTCCGAGGTCCACTTCGCATATTAAGGTGACGCGTGTGGCCTCGAACACCGAGCGACCCTGCAGCGACCC
GCTTAACAGCGTCAACAGCGTGCCGCAGATCCCGGGGGGCAATGAGATATGAAAAAGCCTGAACTCACCG
CGACGTCTGTCGAGAAGTTTCTGATCGAAAAGTTCGACAGCGTCTCCGACCTGATGCAGCTCTCGGAGGG
CGAAGAATCTCGTGCTTTCAGCTTCGATGTAGGAGGGCGTGGATATGTCCTGCGGGTAAATAGCTGCGCC
GATGGTTTCTACAAAGATCGTTATGTTTATCGGCACTTTGCATCGGCCGCGCTCCCGATTCCGGAAGTGC
TTGACATTGGGGAATTCAGCGAGAGCCTGACCTATTGCATCTCCCGCCGTGCACAGGGTGTCACGTTGCA
AGACCTGCCTGAAACCGAACTGCCCGCTGTTCTGCAGCCGGTCGCGGAGGCCATGGATGCGATCGCTGCG
GCCGATCTTAGCCAGACGAGCGGGTTCGGCCCATTCGGACCGCAAGGAATCGGTCAATACACTACATGGC
GTGATTTCATATGCGCGATTGCTGATCCCCATGTGTATCACTGGCAAACTGTGATGGACGACACCGTCAG
TGCGTCCGTCGCGCAGGCTCTCGATGAGCTGATGCTTTGGGCCGAGGACTGCCCCGAAGTCCGGCACCTC
GTGCACGCGGATTTCGGCTCCAACAATGTCCTGACGGACAATGGCCGCATAACAGCGGTCATTGACTGGA
GCGAGGCGATGTTCGGGGATTCCCAATACGAGGTCGCCAACATCTTCTTCTGGAGGCCGTGGTTGGCTTG
TATGGAGCAGCAGACGCGCTACTTCGAGCGGAGGCATCCGGAGCTTGCAGGATCGCCGCGGCTCCGGGCG
TATATGCTCCGCATTGGTCTTGACCAACTCTATCAGAGCTTGGTTGACGGCAATTTCGATGATGCAGCTT
GGGCGCAGGGTCGATGCGACGCAATCGTCCGATCCGGAGCCGGGACTGTCGGGCGTACACAAATCGCCCG
CAGAAGCGCGGCCGTCTGGACCGATGGCTGTGTAGAAGTACTCGCCGATAGTGGAAACCGACGCCCCAGC
ACTCGTCCGGATCGGGAGATGGGGGAGGCTAACTGAAACACGGAAGGAGACAATACCGGAAGGAACCCGC
GCTATGACGGCAATAAAAAGACAGAATAAAACGCACGGGTGTTGGGTCGTTTGTTCATAAACGCGGGGTT
CGGTCCCAGGGCTGGCACTCTGTCGATACCCCACCGAGACCCCATTGGGGCCAATACGCCCGCGTTTCTT
CCTTTTCCCCACCCCACCCCCCAAGTTCGGGTGAAGGCCCAGGGCTCGCAGCCAACGTCGGGGCGGCAGG
CCCTGCCATAGCCACTGGCCCCGTGGGTTAGGGACGGGGTCCCCCATGGGGAATGGTTTATGGTTCGTGG
GGGTTATTATTTTGGGCGTTGCGTGGGGTCAGGTCCACGACTGGACTGAGCAGACAGACCCATGGTTTTT
GGATGGCCTGGGCATGGACCGCATGTACTGGCGCGACACGAACACCGGGCGTCTGTGGCTGCCAAACACC
CCCGACCCCCAAAAACCACCGCGCGGATTTCTGGCGTGCCAAGCTAGTCGACCAATTCTCATGTTTGACA
GCTTATCATCGCAGATCCGGGCAACGTTGTTGCCATTGCTGCAGGCGCAGAACTGGTAGGTATGGAAGAT
CTATACATTGAATCAATATTGGCAATTAGCCATATTAGTCATTGGTTATATAGCATAAATCAATATTGGC
TATTGGCCATTGCATACGTTGTATCTATATCATAATATGTACATTTATATTGGCTCATGTCCAATATGAC
CGCCATGTTGACATTGATTATTGACTAGTTATTAATAGTAATCAATTACGGGGTCATTAGTTCATAGCCC
ATATATGGAGTTCCGCGTTACATAACTTACGGTAAATGGCCCGCCTGGCTGACCGCCCAACGACCCCCGC
CCATTGACGTCAATAATGACGTATGTTCCCATAGTAACGCCAATAGGGACTTTCCATTGACGTCAATGGG
TGGAGTATTTACGGTAAACTGCCCACTTGGCAGTACATCAAGTGTATCATATGCCAAGTCCGCCCCCTAT
TGACGTCAATGACGGTAAATGGCCCGCCTGGCATTATGCCCAGTACATGACCTTACGGGACTTTCCTACT
TGGCAGTACATCTACGTATTAGTCATCGCTATTACCATGGTGATGCGGTTTTGGCAGTACACCAATGGGC
GTGGATAGCGGTTTGACTCACGGGGATTTCCAAGTCTCCACCCCATTGACGTCAATGGGAGTTTGTTTTG
GCACCAAAATCAACGGGACTTTCCAAAATGTCGTAATAACCCCGCCCCGTTGACGCAAATGGGCGGTAGG
CGTGTACGGTGGGAGGTCTATATAAGCAGAGCTCGTTTAGTGAACCGTCAGATCTCTAGAAGCTGGGTAC
CAGCTGCTAGCGCCACCATGGAGACCACCCCCCTGAACAGTCAAAAGCAACTCTCTGCCTGTGAGGATGG
AGAGGACTGTCAGGAGAATGGCGTTCTTCAAAAGGTTGTACCCACCCCTGGAGATAAGGTGGAAAGCGGC
CAGATTTCCAACGGCTACAGCGCCGTGCCATCACCTGGAGCCGGGGATGATACACGGCACAGCATTCCCG
CAACCACCACGACACTGGTTGCAGAGCTTCACCAGGGCGAGAGGGAGACGTGGGGCAAAAAGGTAGATTT
TCTGCTTTCCGTGATCGGTTACGCGGTCGATCTGGGGAACGTGTGGAGGTTCCCTTACATTTGTTACCAA
AACGGAGGGGGTGCCTTCTTGCTGCCCTACACAATTATGGCGATTTTTGGGGGTATCCCGCTCTTCTACA
TGGAACTGGCCTTGGGTCAGTACCACCGGAACGGCTGCATTAGCATTTGGCGCAAGATATGCCCCATTTT
CAAGGGAATCGGATACGCAATCTGTATAATCGCGTTCTATATTGCATCATATTACAACACCATCATGGCC
TGGGCCCTTTATTACTTGATCAGCAGTTTCACCGACCAATTGCCGTGGACGAGCTGTAAGAACTCATGGA
ATACCGGGAACTGTACCAACTACTTCTCTGAGGACAGCTCAGGAGGTAGCGGGGGTGAACAGAAGCTGAT
TAGCGAGGAGGACTTGGGCAGTCCAGGCGGAAGCGGCAACATCACTTGGACACTCCATAGTACGAGCCCC
GCAGAGGAGTTTTACACCAGGCACGTACTGCAGATTCATAGGAGCAAGGGTCTGCAAGACCTGGGCGGTA
TTAGCTGGCAGCTCGCATTGTGCATAATGTTGATCTTTACGGTGATCTATTTCTCTATCTGGAAGGGAGT
AAAGACATCCGGCAAGGTGGTGTGGGTGACGGCGACCTTCCCCTACATTATACTCAGCGTGTTGTTGGTG
AGGGGGGCAACCCTGCCTGGGGCCTGGCGAGGCGTGCTGTTCTATCTCAAGCCAAACTGGCAGAAGCTTC
TTGAAACCGGAGTGTGGATCGACGCGGCCGCGCAAATCTTCTTTTCCCTCGGTCCCGGCTTCGGGGTCCT
TCTGGCATTCGCAAGCTACAACAAGTTCAACAATAACTGCTACCAGGACGCCCTCGTGACAAGTGTAGTG
AACTGCATGACCTCTTTCGTGAGCGGGTTTGTGATCTTCACAGTACTCGGATATATGGCTGAGATGAGGA
ACGAAGATGTTAGTGAGGTTGCCAAAGACGCTGGCCCGAGCCTGATCTTCATCACATACGCCGAGGCTAT
CGCGAACATGCCCGCATCTACTTTCTTCGCCATCATCTTTTTCCTGATGCTGATAACCCTTGGGCTGGAT
AGCACCTTCGCCGGACTGGAGGGTGTCATCACTGCCGTTCTCGACGAGTTCCCCCATGTGTGGGCCAAGC
GACGGGAAAGGTTCGTGCTGGCCGTCGTAATCACATGCTTCTTCGGCTCACTGGTGACCCTTACCTTTGG
CGGTGCGTACGTGGTCAAGCTGCTCGAAGAGTACGCCACTGGACCGGCGGTTCTGACCGTGGCATTGATC
GAGGCCGTGGCCGTAAGCTGGTTTTACGGCATCACGCAGTTCTGTAGGGACGTGAAAGAGATGCTGGGCT
TTTCTCCCGGTTGGTTTTGGAGGATTTGTTGGGTAGCAATTAGCCCCCTGTTTCTCCTTTTCATTATTTG
CTCTTTTCTGATGTCTCCACCGCAGCTCCGACTGTTTCAGTACAACTACCCCTACTGGTCAATTATCCTG
GGCTATTGTATCGGCACCTCAAGTTTCATCTGCATCCCCACATACATCGCATACAGACTGATAATTACGC
CCGGTACTTTTAAGGAGCGAATCATTAAAAGCATAACCCCCGAAACCCCCACCGAGATCCCTTGTGGCGA
TATAAGACTCAATGCGGTCTAATAGCTCGAGGCCGGCAAGGCCGGATCCAGACATGATAAGATACATTGA
TGAGTTTGGACAAACCACAACTAGAATGCAGTGAAAAAAATGCTTTATTTGTGAAATTTGTGATGCTATT
GCTTTATTTGTAACCATTATAAGCTGCAATAAACAAGTTAACAACAACAATTGCATTCATTTTATGTTTC
AGGTTCAGGGGGAGGTGTGGGAGGTTTTTTAAAGCAAGTAAAACCTCTACAAATGTGGTATGGCTGATTA
TGATCCGGCTGCCTCGCGCGTTTCGGTGATGACGGTGAAAACCTCTGACACATGCAGCTCCCGGAGACGG
TCACAGCTTGTCTGTAAGCGGATGCCGGGAGCAGACAAGCCCGTCAGGGCGCGTCAGCGGGTGTTGGCGG
GTGTCGGGGCGCAGCCATGAGGTCGACTCTAGAGGATCGATCCCCGCCCCGGACGAACTAAACCTGACTA
CGACATCTCTGCCCCTTCTTCGCGGGGCAGTGCATGTAATCCCTTCAGTTGGTTGGTACAACTTGCCAAC
TGGGCCCTGTTCCACATGTGACACGGGGGGGGACCAAACACAAAGGGGTTCTCTGACTGTAGTTGACATC
CTTATAAATGGATGTGCACATTTGCCAACACTGAGTGGCTTTCATCCTGGAGCAGACTTTGCAGTCTGTG
GACTGCAACACAACATTGCCTTTATGTGTAACTCTTGGCTGAAGCTCTTACACCAATGCTGGGGGACATG
TACCTCCCAGGGGCCCAGGAAGACTACGGGAGGCTACACCAACGTCAATCAGAGGGGCCTGTGTAGCTAC
CGATAAGCGGACCCTCAAGAGGGCATTAGCAATAGTGTTTATAAGGCCCCCTTGTTAACCCTAAACGGGT
AGCATATGCTTCCCGGGTAGTAGTATATACTATCCAGACTAACCCTAATTCAATAGCATATGTTACCCAA
CGGGAAGCATATGCTATCGAATTAGGGTTAGTAAAAGGGTCCTAAGGAACAGCGATATCTCCCACCCCAT
GAGCTGTCACGGTTTTATTTACATGGGGTCAGGATTCCACGAGGGTAGTGAACCATTTTAGTCACAAGGG
CAGTGGCTGAAGATCAAGGAGCGGGCAGTGAACTCTCCTGAATCTTCGCCTGCTTCTTCATTCTCCTTCG
TTTAGCTAATAGAATAACTGCTGAGTTGTGAACAGTAAGGTGTATGTGAGGTGCTCGAAAACAAGGTTTC
AGGTGACGCCCCCAGAATAAAATTTGGACGGGGGGTTCAGTGGTGGCATTGTGCTATGACACCAATATAA
CCCTCACAAACCCCTTGGGCAATAAATACTAGTGTAGGAATGAAACATTCTGAATATCTTTAACAATAGA
AATCCATGGGGTGGGGACAAGCCGTAAAGACTGGATGTCCATCTCACACGAATTTATGGCTATGGGCAAC
ACATAATCCTAGTGCAATATGATACTGGGGTTATTAAGATGTGTCCCAGGCAGGGACCAAGACAGGTGAA
CCATGTTGTTACACTCTATTTGTAACAAGGGGAAAGAGAGTGGACGCCGACAGCAGCGGACTCCACTGGT
TGTCTCTAACACCCCCGAAAATTAAACGGGGCTCCACGCCAATGGGGCCCATAAACAAAGACAAGTGGCC
ACTCTTTTTTTTGAAATTGTGGAGTGGGGGCACGCGTCAGCCCCCACACGCCGCCCTGCGGTTTTGGACT
GTAAAATAAGGGTGTAATAACTTGGCTGATTGTAACCCCGCTAACCACTGCGGTCAAACCACTTGCCCAC
AAAACCACTAATGGCACCCCGGGGAATACCTGCATAAGTAGGTGGGCGGGCCAAGATAGGGGCGCGATTG
CTGCGATCTGGAGGACAAATTACACACACTTGCGCCTGAGCGCCAAGCACAGGGTTGTTGGTCCTCATAT
TCACGAGGTCGCTGAGAGCACGGTGGGCTAATGTTGCCATGGGTAGCATATACTACCCAAATATCTGGAT
AGCATATGCTATCCTAATCTATATCTGGGTAGCATAGGCTATCCTAATCTATATCTGGGTAGCATATGCT
ATCCTAATCTATATCTGGGTAGTATATGCTATCCTAATTTATATCTGGGTAGCATAGGCTATCCTAATCT
ATATCTGGGTAGCATATGCTATCCTAATCTATATCTGGGTAGTATATGCTATCCTAATCTGTATCCGGGT
AGCATATGCTATCCTAATAGAGATTAGGGTAGTATATGCTATCCTAATTTATATCTGGGTAGCATATACT
ACCCAAATATCTGGATAGCATATGCTATCCTAATCTATATCTGGGTAGCATATGCTATCCTAATCTATAT
CTGGGTAGCATAGGCTATCCTAATCTATATCTGGGTAGCATATGCTATCCTAATCTATATCTGGGTAGTA
TATGCTATCCTAATTTATATCTGGGTAGCATAGGCTATCCTAATCTATATCTGGGTAGCATATGCTATCC
TAATCTATATCTGGGTAGTATATGCTATCCTAATCTGTATCCGGGTAGCATATGCTATCCTCATGCATAT
ACAGTCAGCATATGATACCCAGTAGTAGAGTGGGAGTGCTATCCTTTGCATATGCCGCCACCTCCCAAGG
GGGCGTGAATTTTCGCTGCTTGTCCTTTTCCTGCTGGTTGCTCCCATTCTTAGGTGAATTTAAGGAGGCC
AGGCTAAAGCCGTCGCATGTCTGATTGCTCACCAGGTAAATGTCGCTAATGTTTTCCAACGCGAGAAGGT
GTTGAGCGCGGAGCTGAGTGACGTGACAACATGGGTATGCCCAATTGCCCCATGTTGGGAGGACGAAAAT
GGTGACAAGACAGATGGCCAGAAATACACCAACAGCACGCATGATGTCTACTGGGGATTTATTCTTTAGT
GCGGGGGAATACACGGCTTTTAATACGATTGAGGGCGTCTCCTAACAAGTTACATCACTCCTGCCCTTCC
TCACCCTCATCTCCATCACCTCCTTCATCTCCGTCATCTCCGTCATCACCCTCCGCGGCAGCCCCTTCCA
CCATAGGTGGAAACCAGGGAGGCAAATCTACTCCATCGTCAAAGCTGCACACAGTCACCCTGATATTGCA
GGTAGGAGCGGGCTTTGTCATAACAAGGTCCTTAATCGCATCCTTCAAAACCTCAGCAAATATATGAGTT
TGTAAAAAGACCATGAAATAACAGACAATGGACTCCCTTAGCGGGCCAGGTTGTGGGCCGGGTCCAGGGG
CCATTCCAAAGGGGAGACGACTCAATGGTGTAAGACGACATTGTGGAATAGCAAGGGCAGTTCCTCGCCT
TAGGTTGTAAAGGGAGGTCTTACTACCTCCATATACGAACACACCGGCGACCCAAGTTCCTTCGTCGGTA
GTCCTTTCTACGTGACTCCTAGCCAGGAGAGCTCTTAAACCTTCTGCAATGTTCTCAAATTTCGGGTTGG
AACCTCCTTGACCACGATGCTTTCCAAACCACCCTCCTTTTTTGCGCCTGCCTCCATCACCCTGACCCCG
GGGTCCAGTGCTTGGGCCTTCTCCTGGGTCATCTGCGGGGCCCTGCTCTATCGCTCCCGGGGGCACGTCA
GGCTCACCATCTGGGCCACCTTCTTGGTGGTATTCAAAATAATCGGCTTCCCCTACAGGGTGGAAAAATG
GCCTTCTACCTGGAGGGGGCCTGCGCGGTGGAGACCCGGATGATGATGACTGACTACTGGGACTCCTGGG
CCTCTTTTCTCCACGTCCACGACCTCTCCCCCTGGCTCTTTCACGACTTCCCCCCCTGGCTCTTTCACGT
CCTCTACCCCGGCGGCCTCCACTACCTCCTCGACCCCGGCCTCCACTACCTCCTCGACCCCGGCCTCCAC
TGCCTCCTCGACCCCGGCCTCCACCTCCTGCTCCTGCCCCTCCTGCTCCTGCCCCTCCTCCTGCTCCTGC
CCCTCCT
